>Addgene plasmid #203282 | A*11:02:01 | addgene full sequence | sequence record 399778 | Addgene NGS Result
GACGGATCGGGAGATCTCCCGATCCCCTATGGTGCACTCTCAGTACAATCTGCTCTGATGCCGCATAGTT
AAGCCAGTATCTGCTCCCTGCTTGTGTGTTGGAGGTCGCTGAGTAGTGCGCGAGCAAAATTTAAGCTACA
ACAAGGCAAGGCTTGACCGACAATTGCATGAAGAATCTGCTTAGGGTTAGGCGTTTTGCGCTGCTTCGCG
ATGTACGGGCCAGATATACGCGTTGACATTGATTATTGACTAGTTATTAATAGTAATCAATTACGGGGTC
ATTAGTTCATAGCCCATATATGGAGTTCCGCGTTACATAACTTACGGTAAATGGCCCGCCTGGCTGACCG
CCCAACGACCCCCGCCCATTGACGTCAATAATGACGTATGTTCCCATAGTAACGCCAATAGGGACTTTCC
ATTGACGTCAATGGGTGGAGTATTTACGGTAAACTGCCCACTTGGCAGTACATCAAGTGTATCATATGCC
AAGTACGCCCCCTATTGACGTCAATGACGGTAAATGGCCCGCCTGGCATTATGCCCAGTACATGACCTTA
TGGGACTTTCCTACTTGGCAGTACATCTACGTATTAGTCATCGCTATTACCATGGTGATGCGGTTTTGGC
AGTACATCAATGGGCGTGGATAGCGGTTTGACTCACGGGGATTTCCAAGTCTCCACCCCATTGACGTCAA
TGGGAGTTTGTTTTGGCACCAAAATCAACGGGACTTTCCAAAATGTCGTAACAACTCCGCCCCATTGACG
CAAATGGGCGGTAGGCGTGTACGGTGGGAGGTCTATATAAGCAGAGCTCTCTGGCTAACTAGAGAACCCA
CTGCTTACTGGCTTATCGAAATTAATACGACTCACTATAGGGAGACCCAAGCTGGCTAGCGTTTAAACTT
AAGCTTGGTACCGAGCTCGGATCCATGGCCGTCATGGCGCCCCGAACCCTCCTCCTGCTACTCTCGGGGG
CCCTGGCCCTGACCCAGACCTGGGCGGGCTCCCACTCCATGAGGTATTTCTACACCTCCGTGTCCCGGCC
CGGCCGCGGGAAGCCCCGCTTCATCGCCGTGGGCTACGTGGACGACACGCAGTTCGTGCGGTTCGACAGC
GACGCCGCGAGCCAGAGGATGGAGCCGCGGGCGCCGTGGATAGAGCAGGAGGGGCCGGAGTATTGGGACC
AGGAGACACGGAATGTGAAGGCCCAGTCACAGACTGACCGAGTGGACCTGGGGACCCTGCGCGGCTACTA
CAACCAGAGCGAGGACGGTTCTCACACCATCCAGATAATGTATGGCTGCGACGTGGGGCCGGACGGGCGC
TTCCTCCGCGGGTACCGGCAGGACGCCTACGACGGCAAGGATTACATCGCCCTGAACGAGGACCTGCGCT
CTTGGACCGCGGCGGACATGGCAGCTCAGATCACCAAGCGCAAGTGGGAGGCGGCCCATGCGGCGGAGCA
GCAGAGAGCCTACCTGGAGGGCCGGTGCGTGGAGTGGCTCCGCAGATACCTGGAGAACGGGAAGGAGACG
CTGCAGCGCACGGACCCCCCCAAGACACATATGACCCACCACCCCATCTCTGACCATGAGGCCACCCTGA
GGTGCTGGGCCCTGGGCTTCTACCCTGCGGAGATCACACTGACCTGGCAGCGGGATGGGGAGGACCAGAC
CCAGGACACGGAGCTCGTGGAGACCAGGCCTGCAGGGGATGGAACCTTCCAGAAGTGGGCGGCTGTGGTG
GTGCCTTCTGGAGAGGAGCAGAGATACACCTGCCATGTGCAGCATGAGGGTCTGCCCAAGCCCCTCACCC
TGAGATGGGAGCTGTCTTCCCAGCCCACCATCCCCATCGTGGGCATCATTGCTGGCCTGGTTCTCCTTGG
AGCTGTGATCACTGGAGCTGTGGTCGCTGCCGTGATGTGGAGGAGGAAGAGCTCAGATAGAAAAGGAGGG
AGTTACACTCAGGCTGCAAGCAGTGACAGTGCCCAGGGCTCTGATGTGTCTCTCACAGCTTGTAAAGTGT
GAGAATTCTGCAGATATCCAGCACAGTGGCGGCCGCTCGAGTCTAGAGGGCCCGTTTAAACCCGCTGATC
AGCCTCGACTGTGCCTTCTAGTTGCCAGCCATCTGTTGTTTGCCCCTCCCCCGTGCCTTCCTTGACCCTG
GAAGGTGCCACTCCCACTGTCCTTTCCTAATAAAATGAGGAAATTGCATCGCATTGTCTGAGTAGGTGTC
ATTCTATTCTGGGGGGTGGGGTGGGGCAGGACAGCAAGGGGGAGGATTGGGAAGACAATAGCAGGCATGC
TGGGGATGCGGTGGGCTCTATGGCTTCTGAGGCGGAAAGAACCAGCTGGGGCTCTAGGGGGTATCCCC
[124 nt withheld, positions 2379-2502]
C
[91 nt withheld, positions 2504-2594]
A
[49 nt withheld, positions 2596-2644]
CCTTTGACGTTGGAGTCCACGTTCTTT
[37 nt withheld, positions 2672-2708]
ACCCTATCTCGGTCTATTCTTTTGATTTATAAGGGATTTTGCCGATTTCGGCCTATTGGTTAAAAAATGA
GCTGATTTAACAAAAATTTAACGCGAATTAATTCTGTGGAATGTGTGTCAGTTAGGGTGTGGAAAGTCCC
CAGGCTCCCCAGCAGGCAGAAGTATGCAAAGCATGCATCTCAATTAGTCAGCAACCAGGTGTGGAAAGTC
CCCAGGCTCCCCAGCAGGCAGAAGTATGCAAAGCATGCATCTCAATTAGTCAGCAACCATAGTCCCGCCC
CTAACTCCGCCCATCCCGCCCCTAACTCCGCCCAGTTCCGCCCATTCTCCGCCCCATGGCTGACTAATTT
TTTTTATTTATGCAGAGGCCGAGGCCGCCTCTGCCTCTGAGCTATTCCAGAAGTAGTGAGGAGGCTTTTT
TGGAGGCCTAGGCTTTTGCAAAAAGCTCCCGGGAGCTTGTATATCCATTTTCGGATCTGATCAAGAGACA
GGATGAGGATCGTTTCGCATGATTGAACAAGATGGATTGCACGCAGGTTCTCCGGCCGCTTGGGTGGAGA
GGCTATTCGGCTATGACTGGGCACAACAGACAATCGGCTGCTCTGATGCCGCCGTGTTCCGGCTGTCAGC
GCAGGGGCGCCCGGTTCTTTTTGTCAAGACCGACCTGTCCGGTGCCCTGAATGAACTGCAGGACGAGGCA
GCGCGGCTATCGTGGCTGGCCACGACGGGCGTTCCTTGCGCAGCTGTGCTCGACGTTGTCACTGAAGCGG
GAAGGGACTGGCTGCTATTGGGCGAAGTGCCGGGGCAGGATCTCCTGTCATCTCACCTTGCTCCTGCCGA
GAAAGTATCCATCATGGCTGATGCAATGCGGCGGCTGCATACGCTTGATCCGGCTACCTGCCCATTCGAC
CACCAAGCGAAACATCGCATCGAGCGAGCACGTACTCGGATGGAAGCCGGTCTTGTCGATCAGGATGATC
TGGACGAAGAGCATCAGGGGCTCGCGCCAGCCGAACTGTTCGCCAGGCTCAAGGCGCGCATGCCCGACGG
CGAGGATCTCGTCGTGACCCATGGCGATGCCTGCTTGCCGAATATCATGGTGGAAAATGGCCGCTTTTCT
GGATTCATCGACTGTGGCCGGCTGGGTGTGGCGGACCGCTATCAGGACATAGCGTTGGCTACCCGTGATA
TTGCTGAAGAGCTTGGCGGCGAATGGGCTGACCGCTTCCTCGTGCTTTACGGTATCGCCGCTCCCGATTC
GCAGCGCATCGCCTTCTATCGCCTTCTTGACGAGTTCTTCTGAGCGGGACTCTGGGGTTCGAAATGACCG
ACCAAGCGACGCCCAACCTGCCATCACGAGATTTCGATTCCACCGCCGCCTTCTATGAAAGGTTGGGCTT
CGGAATCGTTTTCCGGGACGCCGGCTGGATGATCCTCCAGCGCGGGGATCTCATGCTGGAGTTCTTCGCC
CACCCCAACTTGTTTATTGCAGCTTATAATGGTTACAAATAAAGCAATAGCATCACAAATTTCACAAATA
AAGCATTTTTTTCACTGCATTCTAGTTGTGGTTTGTCCAAACTCATCAATGTATCTTATCATGTCTGTAT
ACCGTCGACCTCTAGCTAGAGCTTGGCGTAATCATGGTCATAGCTGTTTCCTGTGTGAAATTGTTATCCG
CTCACAATTCCACACAACATACGAGCCGGAAGCATAAAGTGTAAAGCCTGGGGTGCCTAATGAGTGAGCT
AACTCACATTAATTGCGTTGCGCTCACTGCCCGCTTTCCAGTCGGGAAACCTGTCGTGCCAGCTGCATTA
ATGAATCGGCCAACGCGCGGGGAGAGGCGGTTTGCGTATTGGGCGCTCTTCCGCTTCCTCGCTCACTGAC
TCGCTGCGCTCGGTCGTTCGGCTGCGGCGAGCGGTATCAGCTCACTCAAAGGCGGTAATACGGTTATCCA
CAGAATCAGGGGATAACGCAGGAAAGAACATGTGAGCAAAAGGCCAGCAAAAGGCCAGGAACCGTAAAAA
GGCCGCGTTGCTGGCGTTTTTCCATAGGCTCCGCCCCCCTGACGAGCATCACAAAAATCGACGCTCAAGT
CAGAGGTGGCGAAACCCGACAGGACTATAAAGATACCAGGCGTTTCCCCCTGGAAGCTCCCTCGTGCGCT
CTCCTGTTCCGACCCTGCCGCTTACCGGATACCTGTCCGCCTTTCTCCCTTCGGGAAGCGTGGCGCTTTC
TCATAGCTCACGCTGTAGGTATCTCAGTTCGGTGTAGGTCGTTCGCTCCAAGCTGGGCTGTGTGCACGAA
CCCCCCGTTCAGCCCGACCGCTGCGCCTTATCCGGTAACTATCGTCTTGAGTCCAACCCGGTAAGACACG
ACTTATCGCCACTGGCAGCAGCCACTGGTAACAGGATTAGCAGAGCGAGGTATGTAGGCGGTGCTACAGA
GTTCTTGAAGTGGTGGCCTAACTACGGCTACACTAGAAGAACAGTATTTGGTATCTGCGCTCTGCTGAAG
CCAGTTACCTTCGGAAAAAGAGTTGGTAGCTCTTGATCCGGCAAACAAACCACCGCTGGTAGCGGTGGTT
TTTTTGTTTGCAAGCAGCAGATTACGCGCAGAAAAAAAGGATCTCAAGAAGATCCTTTGATCTTTTCTAC
GGGGTCTGACGCTCAGTGGAACGAAAACTCACGTTAAGGGATTTTGGTCATGAGATTATCAAAAAGGATC
TTCACCTAGATCCTTTTAAATTAAAAATGAAGTTTTAAATCAATCTAAAGTATATATGAGTAAACTTGGT
CTGACAGTTACCAATGCTTAATCAGTGAGGCACCTATCTCAGCGATCTGTCTATTTCGTTCATCCATAGT
TGCCTGACTCCCCGTCGTGTAGATAACTACGATACGGGAGGGCTTACCATCTGGCCCCAGTGCTGCAATG
ATACCGCGAGACCCACGCTCACCGGCTCCAGATTTATCAGCAATAAACCAGCCAGCCGGAAGGGCCGAGC
GCAGAAGTGGTCCTGCAACTTTATCCGCCTCCATCCAGTCTATTAATTGTTGCCGGGAAGCTAGAGTAAG
TAGTTCGCCAGTTAATAGTTTGCGCAACGTTGTTGCCATTGCTACAGGCATCGTGGTGTCACGCTCGTCG
TTTGGTATGGCTTCATTCAGCTCCGGTTCCCAACGATCAAGGCGAGTTACATGATCCCCCATGTTGTGCA
AAAAAGCGGTTAGCTCCTTCGGTCCTCCGATCGTTGTCAGAAGTAAGTTGGCCGCAGTGTTATCACTCAT
GGTTATGGCAGCACTGCATAATTCTCTTACTGTCATGCCATCCGTAAGATGCTTTTCTGTGACTGGTGAG
TACTCAACCAAGTCATTCTGAGAATAGTGTATGCGGCGACCGAGTTGCTCTTGCCCGGCGTCAATACGGG
ATAATACCGCGCCACATAGCAGAACTTTAAAAGTGCTCATCATTGGAAAACGTTCTTCGGGGCGAAAACT
CTCAAGGATCTTACCGCTGTTGAGATCCAGTTCGATGTAACCCACTCGTGCACCCAACTGATCTTCAGCA
TCTTTTACTTTCACCAGCGTTTCTGGGTGAGCAAAAACAGGAAGGCAAAATGCCGCAAAAAAGGGAATAA
GGGCGACACGGAAATGTTGAATACTCATACTCTTCCTTTTTCAATATTATTGAAGCATTTATCAGGGTTA
TTGTCTCATGAGCGGATACATATTTGAATGTATTTAGAAAAATAAACAAATAGGGGTTCCGCGCACATTT
CCCCGAAAAGTGCCACCTGACGTC
Features (pLannotate 1.2.2; 20 found; start..end, strand, type, name):
     28..80      -  misc_feature   bom (fragment): basis of mobility region from pBR322
    235..614     +  enhancer       CMV enhancer: human cytomegalovirus immediate early enhancer
    615..818     +  promoter       CMV promoter: human cytomegalovirus (CMV) immediate early promoter
    814..847     +  LTR            5' LTR (truncated) (fragment): truncated 5' long terminal repeat (LTR) from HIV-1
    863..881     +  promoter       T7 promoter: promoter for bacteriophage T7 RNA polymerase
    935..2029    +  CDS            HLA-A: HLAA_HUMAN - Also known as HLAA. Experimental evidence at protein level: Swiss-Prot protein existence level 1. Allele A*74:01: Presents immunodominant HIV-1 epitopes derived from gag-pol (GQMVHQAISPR, QIYPGIKVR) and rev (RQIHSISER), carrying an aliphatic residue at position 2 and Arg anchor residue at the C-terminus. May contribute to viral load control in chronic HIV-1 infection. From Homo sapiens (Human).
   2109..2333    +  polyA_signal   bGH poly(A) signal: bovine growth hormone polyadenylation signal
   2337..2358    +  promoter       SV40 promoter (fragment): SV40 enhancer and early promoter
   2379..2807    +  rep_origin     f1 ori (sequence partly withheld): f1 bacteriophage origin of replication; arrow indicates direction of (+) strand synthesis
   2821..3150    +  promoter       SV40 promoter: SV40 enhancer and early promoter
   3217..4008    +  CDS            neo: KKA2_KLEPN - Also known as kan, nptII. Experimental evidence at protein level: Swiss-Prot protein existence level 1. Resistance to kanamycin, neomycin, paromomycin, ribostamycin, butirosin and gentamicin B. From Klebsiella pneumoniae.
   4032..4190    +  CDS            ble (fragment): BLE_KLEPN - Experimental evidence at protein level: Swiss-Prot protein existence level 1. Binding protein with a strong affinity to the bleomycin family of antibiotics. Binds to CL990; an antimitotic-antibiotic compound. From Klebsiella pneumoniae.
   4185..4306    +  polyA_signal   SV40 poly(A) signal: SV40 polyadenylation signal
   4379..4395    -  protein_bind   lac operator: The lac repressor binds to the lac operator to inhibit transcription in E. coli. This inhibition can be relieved by adding lactose or isopropyl-β-D-thiogalactopyranoside (IPTG). lac repressor encoded by lacI
   4403..4433    -  promoter       lac promoter: promoter for the E. coli lac operon
   4448..4469    -  protein_bind   CAP binding site: CAP binding activates transcription in the presence of cAMP. E. coli catabolite activator protein
   4482..4574    -  CDS            lacI (fragment): lac repressor; lacI; The lac repressor binds to the lac operator to inhibit transcription in E. coli. This inhibition can be relieved by adding lactose or isopropyl-β-D-thiogalactopyranoside (IPTG).
   4757..5345    -  rep_origin     ori: high-copy-number ColE1/pMB1/pBR322/pUC origin of replication
   5516..6376    -  CDS            AmpR: β-lactamase; bla; confers resistance to ampicillin, carbenicillin, and related antibiotics
   6377..6481    -  promoter       AmpR promoter: bla
