[The description below was written by a language model from this plasmid's Addgene catalogue record and pLannotate feature annotations shown in this document.]
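Description:
A*11:02:01 is a mammalian expression plasmid built on the pcDNA-3 backbone that carries the coding sequence of the human HLA class I allele HLA-A*11:02:01, deposited for overexpressing this single allele in cultured cells. The sequenced record is about 6.5 kb. In bacteria the plasmid replicates from a high-copy ColE1/pUC-type origin and is selected with ampicillin through the β-lactamase gene and its own promoter. An f1 phage origin is also present, a standard backbone element that permits single-stranded DNA production.

The HLA-A open reading frame, roughly 1.1 kb and cloned between BamHI and EcoRI sites, lies downstream of the human cytomegalovirus immediate early enhancer and promoter and is followed by the bovine growth hormone polyadenylation signal, giving strong constitutive transcription in mammalian cells. A T7 promoter between the CMV promoter and the insert allows in vitro transcription or serves as a sequencing primer site. No epitope tag or reporter is annotated on the insert. A separate cassette, made up of the SV40 enhancer/early promoter, the neomycin phosphotransferase gene and the SV40 poly(A) signal, allows G418 selection of stably transfected cells.

The annotation tool also reports short fragments (an HIV-1 LTR piece, ble, lacI, bom, lac promoter/operator), which appear to be backbone remnants or partial sequence matches rather than functional parts. Its descriptive text for the HLA-A hit refers to a different allele and comes from the generic database entry. The associated publication concerns a large HLA class I peptidome dataset for epitope prediction, which fits use of the plasmid to express one defined HLA allele in cells for profiling of its bound peptides.
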