Addgene plasmid #203282: A*11:02:01
Purpose: Overexpress HLA allele
Depositing lab: Derin Keskin & Catherine Wu. Depositing organization: Dana-Farber Cancer Institute. Publication: A large peptidome dataset improves HLA class I epitope prediction across most of the human population. Sarkizova S, Klaeger S, Le PM, Li LW, Oliveira G, Keshishian H, Hartigan CR, Zhang W, Braun DA, Ligon KL, Bachireddy P, Zervantonakis IK, Rosenbluth JM, Ouspenskaia T, Law T, Justesen S, Stevens J, Lane WJ, Eisenhaure T, Lan Zhang G, Clauser KR, Hacohen N, Carr SA, Wu CJ, Keskin DB. Nat Biotechnol. 2020 Feb;38(2):199-209. doi: 10.1038/s41587-019-0322-9. Epub 2019 Dec 16. PubMed 31844290.
Backbone
  Vector backbone: pcDNA-3
  Vector type: Mammalian Expression
Growth in bacteria
  Bacterial resistance: Ampicillin, 100 μg/mL
  Growth temperature: 37°C
  Growth strain: NEB Stable
  Copy number: High Copy
Gene/Insert
  Gene/Insert name: A*11:02:01
  Species: H. sapiens (human)
  Entrez Gene: HLA-A (a.k.a. HLAA)
  Cloning method: Restriction Enzyme; 5′ cloning site BamHI (unknown if destroyed); 3′ cloning site EcoRI (unknown if destroyed)
  Sequencing primers: 5′ unknown
Terms and licenses: Academic/Nonprofit Terms; Industry Terms: Not Available to Industry
Depositor comments: Shortname from TIGL: K37
How to cite: A*11:02:01 was a gift from Derin Keskin & Catherine Wu (Addgene plasmid # 203282 ; http://n2t.net/addgene:203282 ; RRID:Addgene_203282)
