>Addgene plasmid #203282 | A*11:02:01 | depositor partial sequence | sequence record 394208 | HLA:HLA00044 A*11:02:01 1098 bp (K37)
ATGGCCGTCATGGCGCCCCGAACCCTCCTCCTGCTACTCTCGGGGGCCCTGGCCCTGACCCAGACCTGGG
CGGGCTCCCACTCCATGAGGTATTTCTACACCTCCGTGTCCCGGCCCGGCCGCGGGAAGCCCCGCTTCAT
CGCCGTGGGCTACGTGGACGACACGCAGTTCGTGCGGTTCGACAGCGACGCCGCGAGCCAGAGGATGGAG
CCGCGGGCGCCGTGGATAGAGCAGGAGGGGCCGGAGTATTGGGACCAGGAGACACGGAATGTGAAGGCCC
AGTCACAGACTGACCGAGTGGACCTGGGGACCCTGCGCGGCTACTACAACCAGAGCGAGGACGGTTCTCA
CACCATCCAGATAATGTATGGCTGCGACGTGGGGCCGGACGGGCGCTTCCTCCGCGGGTACCGGCAGGAC
GCCTACGACGGCAAGGATTACATCGCCCTGAACGAGGACCTGCGCTCTTGGACCGCGGCGGACATGGCAG
CTCAGATCACCAAGCGCAAGTGGGAGGCGGCCCATGCGGCGGAGCAGCAGAGAGCCTACCTGGAGGGCCG
GTGCGTGGAGTGGCTCCGCAGATACCTGGAGAACGGGAAGGAGACGCTGCAGCGCACGGACCCCCCCAAG
ACACATATGACCCACCACCCCATCTCTGACCATGAGGCCACCCTGAGGTGCTGGGCCCTGGGCTTCTACC
CTGCGGAGATCACACTGACCTGGCAGCGGGATGGGGAGGACCAGACCCAGGACACGGAGCTCGTGGAGAC
CAGGCCTGCAGGGGATGGAACCTTCCAGAAGTGGGCGGCTGTGGTGGTGCCTTCTGGAGAGGAGCAGAGA
TACACCTGCCATGTGCAGCATGAGGGTCTGCCCAAGCCCCTCACCCTGAGATGGGAGCTGTCTTCCCAGC
CCACCATCCCCATCGTGGGCATCATTGCTGGCCTGGTTCTCCTTGGAGCTGTGATCACTGGAGCTGTGGT
CGCTGCCGTGATGTGGAGGAGGAAGAGCTCAGATAGAAAAGGAGGGAGTTACACTCAGGCTGCAAGCAGT
GACAGTGCCCAGGGCTCTGATGTGTCTCTCACAGCTTGTAAAGTGTGA
